>Addgene plasmid #136108 | CTAG_NLS-SV40 | addgene full sequence | sequence record 275126 | Addgene NGS Result
ATACTGTTCTTCTAGTGTAGCCGTAGTTAGGCCACCACTTCAAGAACTCTGTAGCACCGCCTACATACCT
CGCTCTGCTAATCCTGTTACCAGTGGCTGCTGCCAGTGGCGATAAGTCGTGTCTTACCGGGTTGGACTCA
AGACGATAGTTACCGGATAAGGCGCAGCGGTCGGGCTGAACGGGGGGTTCGTGCACACAGCCCAGCTTGG
AGCGAACGACCTACACCGAACTGAGATACCTACAGCGTGAGCTATGAGAAAGCGCCACGCTTCCCGAAGG
GAGAAAGGCGGACAGGTATCCGGTAAGCGGCAGGGTCGGAACAGGAGAGCGCACGAGGGAGCTTCCAGGG
GGAAACGCCTGGTATCTTTATAGTCCTGTCGGGTTTCGCCACCTCTGACTTGAGCGTCGATTTTTGTGAT
GCTCGTCAGGGGGGCGGAGCCTGTGGAAAAACGCCAGCAACGCGGCCTTTTTACGGTTCCTGGCCTTTTG
CTGGCCTTTTGCTCACATGTTCTTTCCTGCGTTATCCCCTGATTCTGTGGATAACCGTATTACCGCCTTT
GAGTGAGCTGATACCGCTCGCCGCAGCCGAACGACCGAGCGCAGCGAGTCAGTGAGCGAGGAAGCCTGCA
TAACGCGAAGTAATCTTTTCGGTTTTAAAGAAAAAGGGCAGGGTGGTGACACCTTGCCCTTTTTTGCCGG
ACTGCAGGGTCTCGAAGCTTATCCTCCAACCTTTCTCTTCTTCTTAGGCTGCAACGAATGAGACCGAATT
CCAGAAATCATCCTTAGCGAAAGCTAAGGATTTTTTTTATCTGAAATTCTGCCTCGTGATACGCCTATTT
TTATAGGTTAATGTCATGATAATAATGGTTTCTTAGACGTCAGGTGGCACTCGAGTTGATCGGGCACGTA
AGAGGTTCCAACTTTCACCATAATGAAATAAGATCACTACCGGGCGTATTTTTTGAGTTATCGAGATTTT
CAGGAGCTAAGGAAGCTAAAATGGAGAAAAAAATCACTGGATATACCACCGTTGATATATCCCAATGGCA
TCGTAAAGAACATTTTGAGGCATTTCAGTCAGTTGCTCAATGTACCTATAACCAGACCGTTCAGCTGGAT
ATTACGGCCTTTTTAAAGACCGTAAAGAAAAATAAGCACAAGTTTTATCCGGCCTTTATTCACATTCTTG
CCCGCCTGATGAATGCTCATCCGGAATTTCGTATGGCAATGAAAGACGGTGAGCTGGTGATATGGGATAG
TGTTCACCCTTGTTACACCGTTTTCCATGAGCAAACTGAAACGTTTTCATCGCTCTGGAGTGAATACCAC
GACGATTTCCGGCAGTTTCTACACATATATTCGCAAGATGTGGCGTGTTACGGTGAAAACCTGGCCTATT
TCCCTAAAGGGTTTATTGAGAATATGTTTTTCGTCTCAGCCAATCCCTGGGTGAGTTTCACCAGTTTTGA
TTTAAACGTGGCCAATATGGACAACTTCTTCGCCCCCGTTTTCACCATGGGCAAATATTATACGCAAGGC
GACAAGGTGCTGATGCCGCTGGCGATTCAGGTTCATCATGCCGTTTGTGATGGCTTCCATGTCGGCAGAA
TGCTTAATGAATTACAACAGTACTGCGATGAGTGGCAGGGCGGGGCGTAATTTGATATCGAGCTCGCTTG
GACTCCTGTTGATAGATCCAGTAATGACCTCAGAACTCCATCTGGATTTGTTCAGAACGCTCGGTTGCCG
CCGGGCGTTTTTTATTGGTGAGAATCCAAGCCTCGAGCTGTCAGACCAAGTTTACTCATATATACTTTAG
ATTGATTTAAAACTTCATTTTTAATTTAAAAGGATCTAGGTGAAGATCCTTTTTGATAATCTCATGACCA
AAATCCCTTAACGTGAGTTTTCGTTCCACTGAGCGTCAGACCCCGTAGAAAAGATCAAAGGATCTTCTTG
AGATCCTTTTTTTCTGCGCGTAATCTGCTGCTTGCAAACAAAAAAACCACCGCTACCAGCGGTGGTTTGT
TTGCCGGATCAAGAGCTACCAACTCTTTTTCCGAAGGTAACTGGCTTCAGCAGAGCGCAGATACCAA
Features (pLannotate 1.2.2; 6 found; start..end, strand, type, name):
    644..701     -  terminator     his operon terminator: This putative transcriptin terminator from the E. coli his operon has a 2-bp deletion introduced during synthesis. Its efficiency has not been determined.
    774..817     +  terminator     bacterial terminator: putative bacterial transcription terminator
    903..1000    +  promoter       cat promoter: promoter of the E. coli cat gene encoding chloramphenicol acetyltransferase
   1001..1657    +  CDS            cat: CAT_ECOLX - Experimental evidence at protein level: Swiss-Prot protein existence level 1. This enzyme is an effector of chloramphenicol resistance in bacteria. From Escherichia coli. This protein is used as a marker in many commonly used cloning vectors, such as pACYC184.
   1681..1775    +  terminator     lambda t0 terminator: transcription terminator from phage lambda
   1958..449     +  rep_origin     ori (across the origin): high-copy-number ColE1/pMB1/pBR322/pUC origin of replication
