[The description below was written by a language model from this plasmid's Addgene catalogue record and pLannotate feature annotations shown in this document.]
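Description:
CTAG_NLS-SV40 is a small (about 2.1 kb) level 0 DNA part plasmid built in the pUAP4 acceptor backbone, belonging to a synthetic biology toolkit for modular assembly of plant expression constructs, developed with the liverwort Marchantia polymorpha as the model. It is not an expression vector in its own right. Instead, it stores a single standardised part for Type IIS restriction-based assembly. The plasmid is propagated in E. coli from a high-copy ColE1/pUC-type origin and selected with chloramphenicol through a cat gene driven by its native promoter and followed by the lambda t0 terminator. Two further annotated bacterial terminators, one derived from the his operon, lie between the origin and the resistance cassette. In this kind of backbone, such terminators typically insulate the cloning region from read-through transcription.

The payload is the SV40 nuclear localisation signal, formatted as a "CTAG" part, meaning a C-terminal tag. According to the record it is meant to be fused to a coding sequence in the "CDS12" position, that is, a coding part designed to accept a downstream in-frame tag. The resulting fusion protein would then be directed to the nucleus, for example to give nuclear-localised fluorescent reporters. The insert is recorded as domesticated for BsaI and SapI, so internal recognition sites for these assembly enzymes have been removed. The BsaI sites used to clone it into the backbone were destroyed in the process. The automated feature table annotates only backbone elements and does not pick up the short NLS insert itself. No promoter or plant terminator is present, because these are supplied by other parts when a full transcription unit is assembled.
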