Addgene plasmid #136108: CTAG_NLS-SV40
Purpose: CTAG Nuclear localiation signal SV40 for fusion with CDS12
Depositing lab: Jim Haseloff. Depositing organization: University of Cambridge. Publication: Systematic tools for reprogramming plant gene expression in a simple model, Marchantia polymorpha. Sauret-Gueto S, Frangedakis E, Silvestri L, Rebmann M, Tomaselli M, Markel K, Delmans M, West A, Patron NJ, Haseloff J. ACS Synth Biol. 2020 Mar 12. doi: 10.1021/acssynbio.9b00511. PubMed 32163700.
Backbone
  Vector backbone: pUAP4
  Vector type: Plant Expression, Synthetic Biology
Growth in bacteria
  Bacterial resistance: Chloramphenicol, 25 μg/mL
  Growth temperature: 37°C
  Growth strain: DH5alpha
  Copy number: High Copy
Gene/Insert
  Gene/Insert name: CTAG_NLS-SV40
  Mutation: BsaI/ SapI domesticated
  Cloning method: Restriction Enzyme; 5′ cloning site BsaI (destroyed during cloning); 3′ cloning site BsaI (destroyed during cloning)
  Sequencing primers: 5′ n/a
Depositor comments: Please visit https://www.biorxiv.org/content/10.1101/2020.02.29.971002v1 for bioRxiv preprint.
How to cite: CTAG_NLS-SV40 was a gift from Jim Haseloff (Addgene plasmid # 136108 ; http://n2t.net/addgene:136108 ; RRID:Addgene_136108)
